>Addgene plasmid #90681 | ESCO2 C10.2 gRNA | addgene full sequence | sequence record 183286 | Addgene NGS Result
ACGCAAACCGCCTCTCCCCGCGCGTTGGCCGATTCATTAATGCAGCTGGCACGACAGGTTTCCCGACTGG
AAAGCGGGCAGTGAGCGCAACGCAATTAATGTGAGTTAGCTCACTCATTAGGCACCCCAGGCTTTACACT
TTATGCTTCCGGCTCGTATGTTGTGTGGAATTGTGAGCGGATAACAATTTCACACAGGAAACAGCTATGA
CCATGATTACGCCAAGCGCGCAATTAACCCTCACTAAAGGGAACAAAAGCTGGAGCTGCAAGCTTAATGT
AGTCTTATGCAATACTCTTGTAGTCTTGCAACATGGTAACGATGAGTTAGCAACATGCCTTACAAGGAGA
GAAAAAGCACCGTGCATGCCGATTGGTGGAAGTAAGGTGGTACGATCGTGCCTTATTAGGAAGGCAACAG
ACGGGTCTGACATGGATTGGACGAACCACTGAATTGCCGCATTGCAGAGATATTGTATTTAAGTGCCTAG
CTCGATACATAAACGGGTCTCTCTGGTTAGACCAGATCTGAGCCTGGGAGCTCTCTGGCTAACTAGGGAA
CCCACTGCTTAAGCCTCAATAAAGCTTGCCTTGAGTGCTTCAAGTAGTGTGTGCCCGTCTGTTGTGTGAC
TCTGGTAACTAGAGATCCCTCAGACCCTTTTAGTCAGTGTGGAAAATCTCTAGCAGTGGCGCCCGAACAG
GGACTTGAAAGCGAAAGGGAAACCAGAGGAGCTCTCTCGACGCAGGACTCGGCTTGCTGAAGCGCGCACG
GCAAGAGGCGAGGGGCGGCGACTGGTGAGTACGCCAAAAATTTTGACTAGCGGAGGCTAGAAGGAGAGAG
ATGGGTGCGAGAGCGTCAGTATTAAGCGGGGGAGAATTAGATCGCGATGGGAAAAAATTCGGTTAAGGCC
AGGGGGAAAGAAAAAATATAAATTAAAACATATAGTATGGGCAAGCAGGGAGCTAGAACGATTCGCAGTT
AATCCTGGCCTGTTAGAAACATCAGAAGGCTGTAGACAAATACTGGGACAGCTACAACCATCCCTTCAGA
CAGGATCAGAAGAACTTAGATCATTATATAATACAGTAGCAACCCTCTATTGTGTGCATCAAAGGATAGA
GATAAAAGACACCAAGGAAGCTTTAGACAAGATAGAGGAAGAGCAAAACAAAAGTAAGACCACCGCACAG
CAAGCGGCCGCTGATCTTCAGACCTGGAGGAGGAGATATGAGGGACAATTGGAGAAGTGAATTATATAAA
TATAAAGTAGTAAAAATTGAACCATTAGGAGTAGCACCCACCAAGGCAAAGAGAAGAGTGGTGCAGAGAG
AAAAAAGAGCAGTGGGAATAGGAGCTTTGTTCCTTGGGTTCTTGGGAGCAGCAGGAAGCACTATGGGCGC
AGCGTCAATGACGCTGACGGTACAGGCCAGACAATTATTGTCTGGTATAGTGCAGCAGCAGAACAATTTG
CTGAGGGCTATTGAGGCGCAACAGCATCTGTTGCAACTCACAGTCTGGGGCATCAAGCAGCTCCAGGCAA
GAATCCTGGCTGTGGAAAGATACCTAAAGGATCAACAGCTCCTGGGGATTTGGGGTTGCTCTGGAAAACT
CATTTGCACCACTGCTGTGCCTTGGAATGCTAGTTGGAGTAATAAATCTCTGGAACAGATTTGGAATCAC
ACGACCTGGATGGAGTGGGACAGAGAAATTAACAATTACACAAGCTTAATACACTCCTTAATTGAAGAAT
CGCAAAACCAGCAAGAAAAGAATGAACAAGAATTATTGGAATTAGATAAATGGGCAAGTTTGTGGAATTG
GTTTAACATAACAAATTGGCTGTGGTATATAAAATTATTCATAATGATAGTAGGAGGCTTGGTAGGTTTA
AGAATAGTTTTTGCTGTACTTTCTATAGTGAATAGAGTTAGGCAGGGATATTCACCATTATCGTTTCAGA
CCCACCTCCCAACCCCGAGGGGACCCAGAGAGGGCCTATTTCCCATGATTCCTTCATATTTGCATATACG
ATACAAGGCTGTTAGAGAGATAATTAGAATTAATTTGACTGTAAACACAAAGATATTAGTACAAAATACG
TGACGTAGAAAGTAATAATTTCTTGGGTAGTTTGCAGTTTTAAAATTATGTTTTAAAATGGACTATCATA
TGCTTACCGTAACTTGAAAGTATTTCGATTTCTTGGCTTTATATATCTTGTGGAAAGGACGAAACACCGA
TTGAGGTACCACTTATTTGTTTAAGAGCTATGCTGGAAACAGCATAGCAAGTTTAAATAAGGCTAGTCCG
TTATCAACTTGAAAAAGTGGCACCGAGTCGGTGCTTTTTTTGAATTCTAGATCTTGAGACAAATGGCAGT
ATTCATCCACAATTTTAAAAGAAAAGGGGGGATTGGGGGGTACAGTGCAGGGGAAAGAATAGTAGACATA
ATAGCAACAGACATACAAACTAAAGAATTACAAAAACAAATTACAAAAATTCAAAATTTTCGGGTTTATT
ACAGGGACAGCAGAGATCCACTTTGGCGCCGGCTCGAGTGGCTCCGGTGCCCGTCAGTGGGCAGAGCGCA
CATCGCCCACAGTCCCCGAGAAGTTGGGGGGAGGGGTCGGCAATTGAACCGGTGCCTAGAGAAGGTGGCG
CGGGGTAAACTGGGAAAGTGATGTCGTGTACTGGCTCCGCCTTTTTCCCGAGGGTGGGGGAGAACCGTAT
ATAAGTGCAGTAGTCGCCGTGAACGTTCTTTTTCGCAACGGGTTTGCCGCCAGAACACAGGTGTCGTGAC
GCGGGATCCGCCACCATGACCGAGTACAAGCCCACGGTGCGCCTCGCCACCCGCGACGACGTCCCCAGGG
CCGTACGCACCCTCGCCGCCGCGTTCGCCGACTACCCCGCCACGCGCCACACCGTCGATCCGGACCGCCA
CATCGAGCGGGTCACCGAGCTGCAAGAACTCTTCCTCACGCGCGTCGGGCTCGACATCGGCAAGGTGTGG
GTCGCGGACGACGGCGCCGCGGTGGCGGTCTGGACCACGCCGGAGAGCGTCGAAGCGGGGGCGGTGTTCG
CCGAGATCGGCCCGCGCATGGCCGAGTTGAGCGGTTCCCGGCTGGCCGCGCAGCAACAGATGGAAGGCCT
CCTGGCGCCGCACCGGCCCAAGGAGCCCGCGTGGTTCCTGGCCACCGTCGGAGTCTCGCCCGACCACCAG
GGCAAGGGTCTGGGCAGCGCCGTCGTGCTCCCCGGAGTGGAGGCGGCCGAGCGCGCCGGGGTGCCCGCCT
TCCTGGAGACCTCCGCGCCCCGCAACCTCCCCTTCTACGAGCGGCTCGGCTTCACCGTCACCGCCGACGT
CGAGGTGCCCGAAGGACCGCGCACCTGGTGCATGACCCGCAAGCCCGGTGCCTGAACGCGTTAAGTCGAC
AATCAACCTCTGGATTACAAAATTTGTGAAAGATTGACTGGTATTCTTAACTATGTTGCTCCTTTTACGC
TATGTGGATACGCTGCTTTAATGCCTTTGTATCATGCTATTGCTTCCCGTATGGCTTTCATTTTCTCCTC
CTTGTATAAATCCTGGTTGCTGTCTCTTTATGAGGAGTTGTGGCCCGTTGTCAGGCAACGTGGCGTGGTG
TGCACTGTGTTTGCTGACGCAACCCCCACTGGTTGGGGCATTGCCACCACCTGTCAGCTCCTTTCCGGGA
CTTTCGCTTTCCCCCTCCCTATTGCCACGGCGGAACTCATCGCCGCCTGCCTTGCCCGCTGCTGGACAGG
GGCTCGGCTGTTGGGCACTGACAATTCCGTGGTGTTGTCGGGGAAATCATCGTCCTTTCCTTGGCTGCTC
GCCTGTGTTGCCACCTGGATTCTGCGCGGGACGTCCTTCTGCTACGTCCCTTCGGCCCTCAATCCAGCGG
ACCTTCCTTCCCGCGGCCTGCTGCCGGCTCTGCGGCCTCTTCCGCGTCTTCGCCTTCGCCCTCAGACGAG
TCGGATCTCCCTTTGGGCCGCCTCCCCGCGTCGACTTTAAGACCAATGACTTACAAGGCAGCTGTAGATC
TTAGCCACTTTTTAAAAGAAAAGGGGGGACTGGAAGGGCTAATTCACTCCCAACGAAGACAAGATCTGCT
TTTTGCTTGTACTGGGTCTCTCTGGTTAGACCAGATCTGAGCCTGGGAGCTCTCTGGCTAACTAGGGAAC
CCACTGCTTAAGCCTCAATAAAGCTTGCCTTGAGTGCTTCAAGTAGTGTGTGCCCGTCTGTTGTGTGACT
CTGGTAACTAGAGATCCCTCAGACCCTTTTAGTCAGTGTGGAAAATCTCTAGCAGTACGTATAGTAGTTC
ATGTCATCTTATTATTCAGTATTTATAACTTGCAAAGAAATGAATATCAGAGAGTGAGAGGAACTTGTTT
ATTGCAGCTTATAATGGTTACAAATAAAGCAATAGCATCACAAATTTCACAAATAAAGCATTTTTTTCAC
TGCATTCTAGTTGTGGTTTGTCCAAACTCATCAATGTATCTTATCATGTCTGGCTCTAGCTATCCCGCCC
CTAACTCCGCCCATCCCGCCCCTAACTCCGCCCAGTTCCGCCCATTCTCCGCCCCATGGCTGACTAATTT
TTTTTATTTATGCAGAGGCCGAGGCCGCCTCGGCCTCTGAGCTATTCCAGAAGTAGTGAGGAGGCTTTTT
TGGAGGCCTAGGGACGTACCCAATTCGCCCTATAGTGAGTCGTATTACGCGCGCTCACTGGCCGTCGTTT
TACAACGTCGTGACTGGGAAAACCCTGGCGTTACCCAACTTAATCGCCTTGCAGCACATCCCCCTTTCGC
CAGCTGGCGTAATAGCGAAGAGGCCCGCACCGATCGCCCTTCCCAACAGTTGCGCAGCCTGAATGGCGAA
TGGG
[124 nt withheld, positions 4905-5028]
C
[91 nt withheld, positions 5030-5120]
A
[49 nt withheld, positions 5122-5170]
CCTTTGACGTTGGAGTCCACGTTCTTT
[37 nt withheld, positions 5198-5234]
ACCCTATCTCGGTCTATTCTTTTGATTTATAAGGGATTTTGCCGATTTCGGCCTATTGGTTAAAAAATGA
GCTGATTTAACAAAAATTTAACGCGAATTTTAACAAAATATTAACGCTTACAATTTAGGTGGCACTTTTC
GGGGAAATGTGCGCGGAACCCCTATTTGTTTATTTTTCTAAATACATTCAAATATGTATCCGCTCATGAG
ACAATAACCCTGATAAATGCTTCAATAATATTGAAAAAGGAAGAGTATGAGTATTCAACATTTCCGTGTC
GCCCTTATTCCCTTTTTTGCGGCATTTTGCCTTCCTGTTTTTGCTCACCCAGAAACGCTGGTGAAAGTAA
AAGATGCTGAAGATCAGTTGGGTGCACGAGTGGGTTACATCGAACTGGATCTCAACAGCGGTAAGATCCT
TGAGAGTTTTCGCCCCGAAGAACGTTTTCCAATGATGAGCACTTTTAAAGTTCTGCTATGTGGCGCGGTA
TTATCCCGTATTGACGCCGGGCAAGAGCAACTCGGTCGCCGCATACACTATTCTCAGAATGACTTGGTTG
AGTACTCACCAGTCACAGAAAAGCATCTTACGGATGGCATGACAGTAAGAGAATTATGCAGTGCTGCCAT
AACCATGAGTGATAACACTGCGGCCAACTTACTTCTGACAACGATCGGAGGACCGAAGGAGCTAACCGCT
TTTTTGCACAACATGGGGGATCATGTAACTCGCCTTGATCGTTGGGAACCGGAGCTGAATGAAGCCATAC
CAAACGACGAGCGTGACACCACGATGCCTGTAGCAATGGCAACAACGTTGCGCAAACTATTAACTGGCGA
ACTACTTACTCTAGCTTCCCGGCAACAATTAATAGACTGGATGGAGGCGGATAAAGTTGCAGGACCACTT
CTGCGCTCGGCCCTTCCGGCTGGCTGGTTTATTGCTGATAAATCTGGAGCCGGTGAGCGTGGGTCTCGCG
GTATCATTGCAGCACTGGGGCCAGATGGTAAGCCCTCCCGTATCGTAGTTATCTACACGACGGGGAGTCA
GGCAACTATGGATGAACGAAATAGACAGATCGCTGAGATAGGTGCCTCACTGATTAAGCATTGGTAACTG
TCAGACCAAGTTTACTCATATATACTTTAGATTGATTTAAAACTTCATTTTTAATTTAAAAGGATCTAGG
TGAAGATCCTTTTTGATAATCTCATGACCAAAATCCCTTAACGTGAGTTTTCGTTCCACTGAGCGTCAGA
CCCCGTAGAAAAGATCAAAGGATCTTCTTGAGATCCTTTTTTTCTGCGCGTAATCTGCTGCTTGCAAACA
AAAAAACCACCGCTACCAGCGGTGGTTTGTTTGCCGGATCAAGAGCTACCAACTCTTTTTCCGAAGGTAA
CTGGCTTCAGCAGAGCGCAGATACCAAATACTGTTCTTCTAGTGTAGCCGTAGTTAGGCCACCACTTCAA
GAACTCTGTAGCACCGCCTACATACCTCGCTCTGCTAATCCTGTTACCAGTGGCTGCTGCCAGTGGCGAT
AAGTCGTGTCTTACCGGGTTGGACTCAAGACGATAGTTACCGGATAAGGCGCAGCGGTCGGGCTGAACGG
GGGGTTCGTGCACACAGCCCAGCTTGGAGCGAACGACCTACACCGAACTGAGATACCTACAGCGTGAGCT
ATGAGAAAGCGCCACGCTTCCCGAAGGGAGAAAGGCGGACAGGTATCCGGTAAGCGGCAGGGTCGGAACA
GGAGAGCGCACGAGGGAGCTTCCAGGGGGAAACGCCTGGTATCTTTATAGTCCTGTCGGGTTTCGCCACC
TCTGACTTGAGCGTCGATTTTTGTGATGCTCGTCAGGGGGGCGGAGCCTATGGAAAAACGCCAGCAACGC
GGCCTTTTTACGGTTCCTGGCCTTTTGCTGGCCTTTTGCTCACATGTTCTTTCCTGCGTTATCCCCTGAT
TCTGTGGATAACCGTATTACCGCCTTTGAGTGAGCTGATACCGCTCGCCGCAGCCGAACGACCGAGCGCA
GCGAGTCAGTGAGCGAGGAAGCGGAAGAGCGCCCAAT
Features (pLannotate 1.2.2; 27 found; start..end, strand, type, name):
     97..118     +  protein_bind   CAP binding site: CAP binding activates transcription in the presence of cAMP. E. coli catabolite activator protein
    133..163     +  promoter       lac promoter: promoter for the E. coli lac operon
    171..187     +  protein_bind   lac operator: The lac repressor binds to the lac operator to inhibit transcription in E. coli. This inhibition can be relieved by adding lactose or isopropyl-β-D-thiogalactopyranoside (IPTG). lac repressor encoded by lacI
    232..250     +  promoter       T3 promoter: promoter for bacteriophage T3 RNA polymerase
    278..504     +  promoter       RSV promoter: Rous sarcoma virus enhancer/promoter
    505..685     +  LTR            5' LTR (truncated): truncated 5' long terminal repeat (LTR) from HIV-1
    732..857     +  misc_feature   HIV-1 Ψ: packaging signal of human immunodeficiency virus type 1
    841..1204    +  CDS            HIV-1 gag (fragment): gag protein from human immunodeficiency virus 1; gag
   1350..1583    +  misc_feature   RRE: The Rev response element (RRE) of HIV-1 allows for Rev-dependent mRNA export from the nucleus to the cytoplasm.
   1960..1986    +  CDS            Rev (fragment): human immunodeficiency virus 1 (HIV-1) Rev protein; rev; enhances nuclear export of unspliced and incompletely spliced viral mRNAs
   1990..2230    +  promoter       U6 promoter: RNA polymerase III promoter for human U6 snRNA
   2277..2344    +  misc_RNA       tracrRNA (fragment): trans-activating CRISPR RNA for the Streptococcus pyogenes CRISPR/Cas9 system
   2393..2510    +  misc_feature   cPPT/CTS: central polypurine tract and central termination sequence of HIV-1
   2579..2790    +  promoter       EF-1α core promoter: core promoter for human elongation factor EF-1α
   2816..3415    +  CDS            PuroR (fragment): puromycin N-acetyltransferase; pac from Streptomyces; confers resistance to puromycin
   3431..4019    +  misc_feature   WPRE: woodchuck hepatitis virus posttranscriptional regulatory element
   4070..4089    +  misc_feature   cPPT/CTS (fragment): central polypurine tract and central termination sequence of HIV-1
   4091..4324    +  LTR            3' LTR (ΔU3): self-inactivating 3' long terminal repeat (LTR) from HIV-1
   4402..4523    +  polyA_signal   SV40 poly(A) signal: SV40 polyadenylation signal
   4563..4698    +  rep_origin     SV40 ori: SV40 origin of replication
   4719..4737    -  promoter       T7 promoter: promoter for bacteriophage T7 RNA polymerase
   4745..4900    +  CDS            lacZα (fragment): LacZα fragment of β-galactosidase; lacZ fragment
   4905..5333    +  rep_origin     f1 ori (sequence partly withheld): f1 bacteriophage origin of replication; arrow indicates direction of (+) strand synthesis
   5386..5490    +  promoter       AmpR promoter: bla
   5491..6351    +  CDS            AmpR: β-lactamase; bla; confers resistance to ampicillin, carbenicillin, and related antibiotics
   6522..7110    +  rep_origin     ori: high-copy-number ColE1/pMB1/pBR322/pUC origin of replication
   7293..84      +  CDS            lacI (fragment) (across the origin): lac repressor; lacI; The lac repressor binds to the lac operator to inhibit transcription in E. coli. This inhibition can be relieved by adding lactose or isopropyl-β-D-thiogalactopyranoside (IPTG).
