[The description below was written by a language model from this plasmid's Addgene catalogue record and pLannotate feature annotations shown in this document.]
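Description:
ESCO2 C10.2 gRNA is a third-generation lentiviral CRISPR plasmid built on the pLenti-sgRNA backbone to deliver a single guide RNA against human ESCO2. It is propagated in E. coli through a high-copy ColE1/pUC-type origin with ampicillin resistance (AmpR), and the backbone also carries an f1 origin, an SV40 origin and poly(A) signal, and remnants of lac and T3/T7 cloning-vector sequence. The catalogue lists the empty backbone as 9,151 bp, whereas the sequenced plasmid is 7,301 nt. This would be consistent with loss of a stuffer fragment when the guide was inserted, but the record does not explain the difference.

The viral cassette is flanked by an RSV promoter-driven truncated HIV-1 5' LTR and a self-inactivating ΔU3 3' LTR. It contains the Ψ packaging signal, a gag fragment, the Rev response element and cPPT/CTS, so genomic RNA can be packaged when the helper functions are supplied in trans, and the integrated provirus lacks LTR promoter activity. Within this unit, a human U6 RNA polymerase III promoter drives the ESCO2-targeting spacer, which was cloned between BsmBI sites that were destroyed in the process. The spacer is fused to an S. pyogenes tracrRNA-derived scaffold. Downstream, an EF-1α core promoter expresses puromycin N-acetyltransferase for selection of transduced cells, with a WPRE to enhance expression.

No Cas9 is annotated, so the nuclease must be provided separately. The plasmid belongs to a guide series used to generate knockouts of cell-cycle genes in human cell lines.
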