Addgene plasmid #90681: ESCO2 C10.2 gRNA
Purpose: 3rd generation lentiviral gRNA plasmid targeting human ESCO2
Depositing lab: Iain Cheeseman. Depositing organization: Whitehead Institute for Biomedical Research. Publication: Large-Scale Analysis of CRISPR/Cas9 Cell-Cycle Knockouts Reveals the Diversity of p53-Dependent Responses to Cell-Cycle Defects. McKinley KL, Cheeseman IM. Dev Cell. 2017 Feb 27;40(4):405-420.e2. doi: 10.1016/j.devcel.2017.01.012. Epub 2017 Feb 16. PubMed 28216383.
Backbone
  Vector backbone: pLenti-sgRNA
  Backbone manufacturer: Eric Lander & David Sabatini labs (Addgene plasmid #71409)
  Backbone size w/o insert (bp): 9151
  Vector type: Lentiviral, CRISPR
  Selectable markers: Puromycin
Growth in bacteria
  Bacterial resistance: Ampicillin, 100 μg/mL
  Growth temperature: 37°C
  Growth strain: NEB Stable
  Copy number: Unknown
Gene/Insert
  Gene/Insert name: ESCO2 (Guide Designation C10.2) (alt name: pKMKO series)
  gRNA/shRNA sequence: CACCGATTGAGGTACCACTTATTT
  Species: H. sapiens (human)
  Promoter: U6
  Cloning method: Restriction Enzyme; 5′ cloning site BsmBI (destroyed during cloning); 3′ cloning site BsmBI (destroyed during cloning)
  Sequencing primers: 5′ hU6-F (5'-GAGGGCCTATTTCCCATGATT-3'); 3′ EF1a-R (5'-CACGGCGACTACTGCACTTA-3')
Terms and licenses: Academic/Nonprofit Terms; Industry Terms: Not Available to Industry
Depositor comments: Please note that gRNA target sequence listed is not strictly the 20nt spacer sequence, but also contains the 5' BsmBI overhang. For more information about knockout human cell lines generated using this plasmid, please see http://cellcycleknockouts.wi.mit.edu/ .
How to cite: ESCO2 C10.2 gRNA was a gift from Iain Cheeseman (Addgene plasmid # 90681 ; http://n2t.net/addgene:90681 ; RRID:Addgene_90681)
